>Addgene plasmid #217707 | HA-MBP-TEVpCS-ADGRL2 CTF-FLAG | addgene full sequence | sequence record 430296 | Addgene NGS Result
ATTTACCGTAAGTTATGTAACGCCTGCAGGTTAATTAAGAACATGTGAGCAAAAGGCCAGCAAAAGGCCA
GGAACCGTAAAAAGGCCGCGTTGCTGGCGTTTTTCCATAGGCTCCGCCCCCCTGACGAGCATCACAAAAA
TCGACGCTCAAGTCAGAGGTGGCGAAACCCGACAGGACTATAAAGATACCAGGCGTTTCCCCCTGGAAGC
TCCCTCGTGCGCTCTCCTGTTCCGACCCTGCCGCTTACCGGATACCTGTCCGCCTTTCTCCCTTCGGGAA
GCGTGGCGCTTTCTCATAGCTCACGCTGTAGGTATCTCAGTTCGGTGTAGGTCGTTCGCTCCAAGCTGGG
CTGTGTGCACGAACCCCCCGTTCAGCCCGACCGCTGCGCCTTATCCGGTAACTATCGTCTTGAGTCCAAC
CCGGTAAGACACGACTTATCGCCACTGGCAGCAGCCACTGGTAACAGGATTAGCAGAGCGAGGTATGTAG
GCGGTGCTACAGAGTTCTTGAAGTGGTGGCCTAACTACGGCTACACTAGAAGAACAGTATTTGGTATCTG
CGCTCTGCTGAAGCCAGTTACCTTCGGAAAAAGAGTTGGTAGCTCTTGATCCGGCAAACAAACCACCGCT
GGTAGCGGTGGTTTTTTTGTTTGCAAGCAGCAGATTACGCGCAGAAAAAAAGGATCTCAAGAAGATCCTT
TGATCTTTTCTACGGGGTCTGACGCTCAGTGGAACGAAAACTCACGTTAAGGGATTTTGGTCATGGCTAG
TTAATTAACATTTAAATCAGCGGCCGCAATAAAATATCTTTATTTTCATTACATCTGTGTGTTGGTTTTT
TGTGTGAATCGTAACTAACATACGCTCTCCATCAAAACAAAACGAAACAAAACAAACTAGCAAAATAGGC
TGTCCCCAGTGCAAGTGCAGGTGCCAGAACATTTCTCTATCGAAGGATCTGCGATCGCTCCGGTGCCCGT
CAGTGGGCAGAGCGCACATCGCCCACAGTCCCCGAGAAGTTGGGGGGAGGGGTCGGCAATTGAACGGGTG
CCTAGAGAAGGTGGCGCGGGGTAAACTGGGAAAGTGATGTCGTGTACTGGCTCCGCCTTTTTCCCGAGGG
TGGGGGAGAACCGTATATAAGTGCAGTAGTCGCCGTGAACGTTCTTTTTCGCAACGGGTTTGCCGCCAGA
ACACAGCTGAAGCTTCGAGGGGCTCGCATCTCTCCTTCACGCGCCCGCCGCCCTACCTGAGGCCGCCATC
CACGCCGGTTGAGTCGCGTTCTGCCGCCTCCCGCCTGTGGTGCCTCCTGAACTGCGTCCGCCGTCTAGGT
AAGTTTAAAGCTCAGGTCGAGACCGGGCCTTTGTCCGGCGCTCCCTTGGAGCCTACCTAGACTCAGCCGG
CTCTCCACGCTTTGCCTGACCCTGCTTGCTCAACTCTACGTCTTTGTTTCGTTTTCTGTTCTGCGCCGTT
ACAGATCCAAGCTGTGACCGGCGCCTACCTGAGATCACCGGCGAAGGAGGGCCACCATGTACAGGATGCA
ACTCCTGTCTTGCATTGCACTAAGTCTTGCACTTGTCACGAATTCGTACCCATACGATGTTCCAGATTAC
GCTGGATCCAAAATTGAAGAAGGCAAACTGGTGATTTGGATTAACGGCGATAAAGGCTATAACGGCCTGG
CGGAAGTGGGCAAAAAATTTGAAAAAGATACCGGCATTAAAGTGACCGTGGAACATCCGGATAAACTGGA
AGAAAAATTTCCGCAGGTGGCGGCGACCGGCGATGGCCCGGATATTATTTTTTGGGCGCATGATCGCTTT
GGCGGCTATGCGCAGAGCGGCCTGCTGGCGGAAATTACCCCGGATAAAGCGTTTCAGGATAAACTGTATC
CGTTTACCTGGGATGCGGTGCGCTATAACGGCAAACTGATTGCGTATCCGATTGCGGTGGAAGCGCTGAG
CCTGATTTATAACAAAGATCTGCTGCCGAACCCGCCGAAAACCTGGGAAGAAATTCCGGCGCTGGATAAA
GAACTGAAAGCGAAAGGCAAAAGCGCGCTGATGTTTAACCTGCAGGAACCGTATTTTACCTGGCCGCTGA
TTGCGGCGGATGGCGGCTATGCGTTTAAATATGAAAACGGCAAATATGATATTAAAGATGTGGGCGTGGA
TAACGCGGGCGCGAAAGCGGGCCTGACCTTTCTGGTGGATCTGATTAAAAACAAACATATGAACGCGGAT
ACCGATTATAGCATTGCGGAAGCGGCGTTTAACAAAGGCGAAACCGCGATGACCATTAACGGCCCGTGGG
CGTGGAGCAACATTGATACCAGCAAAGTGAACTATGGCGTGACCGTGCTGCCGACCTTTAAAGGCCAGCC
GAGCAAACCGTTTGTGGGCGTGCTGAGCGCGGGCATTAACGCGGCGAGCCCGAACAAAGAACTGGCGAAA
GAATTTCTGGAAAACTATCTGCTGACCGATGAAGGCCTGGAAGCGGTGAACAAAGATAAACCGCTGGGCG
CGGTGGCGCTGAAAAGCTATGAAGAAGAACTGGCGAAAGATCCGCGCATTGCGGCGACCATGGAAAACGC
GCAGAAAGGCGAAATTATGCCGAACATTCCGCAGATGAGCGCGTTTTGGTATGCGGTGCGCACCGCGGTG
ATTAACGCGGCGAGCGGCCGCCAGACCGTGGATGAAGCGCTGAAAGATGCGCAGACCAACGAGAACCTTT
ACTTCCAAACCAACTTCGCTATTCTGATGGCCCACCGGGAGATTGCTTACAAGGATGGTGTGCACGAGCT
TTTGCTCACCGTCATCACCTGGGTGGGTATTGTGATCAGTTTGGTTTGCCTCGCCATCTGCATTTTTACT
TTTTGTTTTTTCAGGGGTCTTCAGTCTGACCGGAATACTATCCACAAGAACTTGTGCATCAACCTGTTCA
TTGCCGAGTTCATCTTCTTGATCGGCATCGACAAAACGAAATACGCCATCGCCTGTCCGATCTTTGCTGG
TCTGCTCCACTTTTTCTTTCTGGCAGCCTTTGCTTGGATGTGCCTGGAAGGCGTTCAGCTGTACCTGATG
CTGGTGGAGGTGTTTGAATCCGAGTATTCTCGCAAAAAGTATTACTATGTTGCTGGTTACCTGTTCCCTG
CCACCGTCGTGGGCGTATCTGCAGCTATCGACTATAAAAGTTACGGTACGGAGAAGGCCTGCTGGCTTCA
CGTCGACAACTATTTCATCTGGTCATTCATCGGCCCCGTGACGTTCATTATCCTTCTGAACATTATCTTC
CTTGTCATCACTCTCTGTAAAATGGTCAAGCACAGCAACACACTGAAGCCTGACTCATCTCGCCTGGAGA
ACATCAAGAGTTGGGTTCTGGGCGCATTCGCCCTGTTGTGTCTTCTGGGGCTGACCTGGTCCTTCGGCTT
GCTCTTCATTAACGAAGAGACCATCGTTATGGCCTACCTTTTCACCATCTTCAACGCTTTCCAGGGCGTC
TTTATCTTTATCTTCCACTGTGCATTGCAGAAAAAGGTTCGTAAAGAGTACGGTAAGTGTTTTAGGCATT
CCTATTGCTGTGGAGGCCTGCCCACAGAGTCTCCACACAGCTCAGTAAAAGCTTCTACCACTAGAACCTC
CGCCCGCTACTCTAGCGGTACCCAGTCAAGAATCAGGCGCATGTGGAACGATACCGTGAGAAAACAGTCC
GAGTCTAGCTTCATCTCCGGAGACATTAACTCCACGTCAACCCTGAACCAGGGCATGACCGGCAACTATC
TGCTTACAAACCCTCTTCTGCGTCCCCACGGGACTAATAACCCATACAATACGCTTCTGGCCGAGACCGT
GGTATGCAACGCACCCAGTGCCCCTGTCTTCAATTCTCCGGGTCACAGCCTGAATAACGCAAGAGACACG
AGTGCTATGGACACCCTGCCACTGAACGGCAACTTTAATAACTCATACTCACTGCACAAAGGTGATTACA
ACGACTCCGTGCAGGTCGTTGATTGCGGCCTGTCTCTGAACGACACAGCCTTCGAGAAGATGATTATCTC
TGAGCTGGTCCACAATAACCTGAGAGGCAGCTCCAAGACCCATAACCTGGAGCTGACTCTGCCCGTGAAA
CCCGTTATTGGTGGCTCCAGCTCAGAGGATGACGCTATCGTGGCCGACGCCTCATCCCTGATGCATTCCG
ACAACCCTGGGCTGGAGCTCCATCACAAGGAGCTCGAAGCTCCCCTGATCCCGCAGAGAACCCATTCTCT
CCTGTACCAGCCCCAGAAAAAGGTAAAAAGTGAGGGTACGGATAGCTATGTGTCACAGCTGACCGCCGAG
GCCGAGGACCATCTGCAGAGCCCCAATCGCGACAGCCTCTACACATCCATGCCCAACCTGCGTGACTCAC
CCTATCCCGAATCTTCCCCCGATATGGAAGAGGATCTGAGCCCGTCCCGTCGCTCTGAGAACGAAGATAT
CTACTATAAGAGCATGCCGAATCTGGGAGCCGGTCATCAGCTTCAAATGTGCTATCAGATCTCTCGGGGA
AATTCTGACGGCTACATTATCCCTATCAACAAAGAAGGATGTATCCCAGAAGGCGACGTGCGCGAAGGAC
AAATGCAGCTGGTCACCTCTCTGGGTTCTGACTACAAAGACGATGACGACAAGTGAAGATCTGACAAAAC
TCACACATGCCCACCGTGCCCAGCACCTGAACTCCTGGGGGGACCGTCAGTCTTCCTCTTCCCCCCAAAA
CCCAAGGACACCCTCATGATCTCCCGGACCCCTGAGGTCACATGCGTGGTGGTGGACGTGAGCCACGAAG
ACCCTGAGGTCAAGTTCAACTGGTACGTGGACGGCGTGGAGGTGCATAATGCCAAGACAAAGCCGCGGGA
GGAGCAGTACAACAGCACGTACCGTGTGGTCAGCGTCCTCACCGTCCTGCACCAGGACTGGCTGAATGGC
AAGGAGTACAAGTGCAAGGTCTCCAACAAAGCCCTCCCAGCCCCCATCGAGAAAACCATCTCCAAAGCCA
AAGGGCAGCCCCGAGAACCACAGGTGTACACCCTGCCCCCATCCCGGGAGGAGATGACCAAGAACCAGGT
CAGCCTGACCTGCCTGGTCAAAGGCTTCTATCCCAGCGACATCGCCGTGGAGTGGGAGAGCAATGGGCAG
CCGGAGAACAACTACAAGACCACGCCTCCCGTGCTGGACTCCGACGGCTCCTTCTTCCTCTACAGCAAGC
TCACCGTGGACAAGAGCAGGTGGCAGCAGGGGAACGTCTTCTCATGCTCCGTGATGCACGAGGCTCTGCA
CAACCACTACACGCAGAAGAGCCTCTCCCTGTCTCCGGGTAAATGAGTGCTAGCTGGCCAGACATGATAA
GATACATTGATGAGTTTGGACAAACCACAACTAGAATGCAGTGAAAAAAATGCTTTATTTGTGAAATTTG
TGATGCTATTGCTTTATTTGTAACCATTATAAGCTGCAATAAACAAGTTAACAACAACAATTGCATTCAT
TTTATGTTTCAGGTTCAGGGGGAGGTGTGGGAGGTTTTTTAAAGCAAGTAAAACCTCTACAAATGTGGTA
TGGAATTAATTCTAAAATACAGCATAGCAAAACTTTAACCTCCAAATCAAGCCTCTACTTGAATCCTTTT
CTGAGGGATGAATAAGGCATAGGCATCAGGGGCTGTTGCCAATGTGCATTAGCTGTTTGCAGCCTCACCT
TCTTTCATGGAGTTTAAGATATAGTGTATTTTCCCAAGGTTTGAACTAGCTCTTCATTTCTTTATGTTTT
AAATGCACTGACCTCCCACATTCCCTTTTTAGTAAAATATTCAGAAATAATTTAAATACATCATTGCAAT
GAAAATAAATGTTTTTTATTAGGCAGAATCCAGATGCTCAAGGCCCTTCATAATATCCCCCAGTTTAGTA
GTTGGACTTAGGGAACAAAGGAACCTTTAATAGAAATTGGACAGCAAGAAAGCGAGCTTCTAGCTTATCC
TCAGTCCTGCTCCTCTGCCACAAAGTGCACGCAGTTGCCGGCCGGGTCGCGCAGGGCGAACTCCCGCCCC
CACGGCTGCTCGCCGATCTCGGTCATGGCCGGCCCGGAGGCGTCCCGGAAGTTCGTGGACACGACCTCCG
ACCACTCGGCGTACAGCTCGTCCAGGCCGCGCACCCACACCCAGGCCAGGGTGTTGTCCGGCACCACCTG
GTCCTGGACCGCGCTGATGAACAGGGTCACGTCGTCCCGGACCACACCGGCGAAGTCGTCCTCCACGAAG
TCCCGGGAGAACCCGAGCCGGTCGGTCCAGAACTCGACCGCTCCGGCGACGTCGCGCGCGGTGAGCACCG
GAACGGCACTGGTCAACTTGGCCATGATGGCTCCTCCTGTCAGGAGAGGAAAGAGAAGAAGGTTAGTACA
ATTGCTATAGTGAGTTGTATTATACTATGCAGATATACTATGCCAATGATTAATTGTCAAACTAGGGCTG
CAGGGTTCATAGTGCCACTTTTCCTGCACTGCCCCATCTCCTGCCCACCCTTTCCCAGGCATAGACAGTC
AGTGACTTACCAAACTCACAGGAGGGAGAAGGCAGAAGCTTGAGACAGACCCGCGGGACCGCCGAACTGC
GAGGGGACGTGGCTAGGGCGGCTTCTTTTATGGTGCGCCGGCCCTCGGAGGCAGGGCGCTCGGGGAGGCC
TAGCGGCCAATCTGCGGTGGCAGGAGGCGGGGCCGAAGGCCGTGCCTGACCAATCCGGAGCACATAGGAG
TCTCAGCCCCCCGCCCCAAAGCAAGGGGAAGTCACGCGCCTGTAGCGCCAGCGTGTTGTGAAATGGGGGC
TTGGGGGGGTTGGGGCCCTGACTAGTCAAAACAAACTCCCATTGACGTCAATGGGGTGGAGACTTGGAAA
TCCCCGTGAGTCAAACCGCTATCCACGCCCATTGATGTACTGCCAAAACCGCATCATCATGGTAATAGCG
ATGACTAATACGTAGATGTACTGCCAAGTAGGAAAGTCCCATAAGGTCATGTACTGGGCATAATGCCAGG
CGGGCCATTTACCGTCATTGACGTCAATAGGGGGCGTACTTGGCATATGATACACTTGATGTACTGCCAA
GTGGGCAGTTTACCGTAAATACTCCACCCATTGACGTCAATGGAAAGTCCCTATTGGCGTTACTATGGGA
ACATACGTCATTATTGACGTCAATGGGCGGGGGTCGTTGGGCGGTCAGCCAGGCGGGCC
Features (pLannotate 1.2.2; 17 found; start..end, strand, type, name):
    102..690     -  rep_origin     ori: high-copy-number ColE1/pMB1/pBR322/pUC origin of replication
    798..846     +  polyA_signal   poly(A) signal: synthetic polyadenylation signal
    857..948     +  misc_feature   pause site: RNA polymerase II transcriptional pause signal from the human α2 globin gene
    985..1196    +  promoter       EF-1α core promoter: core promoter for human elongation factor EF-1α
   1209..1477    +  LTR            5' LTR (truncated): truncated 5' long terminal repeat (LTR) from human T-cell leukemia virus (HTLV) type 1
   1527..1586    +  sig_peptide    IL-2 signal sequence: human interleukin-2 signal sequence
   1587..1613    +  CDS            3xHA (fragment): three tandem HA epitope tags
   1617..2717    +  CDS            malE (fragment): MALE_ECO57 - Experimental evidence at protein level: Swiss-Prot protein existence level 1. Part of the ABC transporter complex MalEFGK involved in maltose/maltodextrin import. Binds maltose and higher maltodextrins. From Escherichia coli O157:H7.
   2739..4643    +  CDS            ADGRL2 (fragment): AGRL2_HUMAN - Also known as KIAA0786, LEC1, LPHH1, LPHN2. Experimental evidence at protein level: Swiss-Prot protein existence level 1. Calcium-independent receptor of low affinity for alpha- latrotoxin, an excitatory neurotoxin present in black widow spider venom which triggers massive exocytosis from neurons and neuroendocrine cells. Receptor probably implicated in the regulation of exocytosis. From Homo sapiens (Human).
   4683..5363    +  CDS            IGHG1 (fragment): IGHG1_HUMAN - Experimental evidence at protein level: Swiss-Prot protein existence level 1. Constant region of immunoglobulin heavy chains. Immunoglobulins, also known as antibodies, are membrane-bound or secreted glycoproteins produced by B lymphocytes. In the recognition phase of humoral immunity, the membrane-bound immunoglobulins serve as receptors which, upon binding of a specific antigen, trigger the clonal expansion and differentiation of B lymphocytes into immunoglobulins- secreting plasma cells. Secreted immunoglobulins mediate the effector phase of humoral immunity, which results in
   5388..5509    -  polyA_signal   SV40 poly(A) signal: SV40 polyadenylation signal
   5532..5603    -  CDS            large T antigen (fragment): large T antigen from SV40 (simian virus 40)
   5613..6007    -  polyA_signal   β-globin poly(A): human β-globin polyadenylation signal
   6024..6395    -  CDS            ble: BLE_STRHI - Experimental evidence at protein level: Swiss-Prot protein existence level 1. Binding protein with a strong affinity to the bleomycin family of antibiotics. From Streptoalloteichus hindustanus.
   6457..6500    -  promoter       EM7 promoter (fragment): synthetic bacterial promoter&nbsp
   6887..6986    -  promoter       CMV promoter (fragment): human cytomegalovirus (CMV) immediate early promoter
   6988..22      -  enhancer       CMV enhancer (across the origin): human cytomegalovirus immediate early enhancer
