[The description below was written by a language model from this plasmid's Addgene catalogue record and pLannotate feature annotations shown in this document.]
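Description:
HA-MBP-TEVpCS-ADGRL2 CTF-FLAG is a mammalian expression plasmid built on the pFuse-hIgG1-Fc2 backbone. It is propagated in E. coli from a high-copy ColE1/pUC-type origin and selected with Zeocin. The Sh ble resistance gene lies on the opposite strand from the payload, downstream of a CMV enhancer/promoter and a bacterial EM7 promoter, and is terminated by a β-globin polyadenylation signal. This arrangement allows the same marker to be expressed in both bacteria and mammalian cells.

The payload is driven by the backbone's composite promoter, an EF-1α core promoter joined to a truncated HTLV-1 5' LTR segment. An upstream synthetic poly(A) signal and an RNA polymerase II pause site insulate it from read-through transcription. The open reading frame begins with the human IL-2 signal sequence, which directs the protein into the secretory pathway. It continues with an HA epitope, E. coli maltose-binding protein (malE), and human ADGRL2 (latrophilin-2, LPHN2) lacking residues 1–824. What remains is the C-terminal fragment containing the transmembrane domain. The name indicates a TEV protease cleavage site between MBP and the receptor and a C-terminal FLAG tag; neither was annotated separately in the feature table.

An IgG1 Fc fragment from the backbone remains downstream of the insert, followed by an SV40 poly(A) signal. The record does not state whether it is translated, but the C-terminal FLAG designation suggests the reading frame ends before it.

The stated purpose is mammalian expression of adhesion GPCR transmembrane domains, in connection with a study of tethered agonist signaling. The design suggests that TEV cleavage would remove the HA-MBP cap to expose the receptor's native N-terminus, though the record does not say this explicitly.
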