Addgene plasmid #217707: HA-MBP-TEVpCS-ADGRL2 CTF-FLAG
Purpose: Mammalian expression of Adhesion G Protein-Coupled Receptor transmembrane domains
Depositing lab: Stephen Blacklow. Depositing organization: Harvard Medical School. Publication: Heterogeneity of tethered agonist signaling in adhesion G protein-coupled receptors. Dates AN, Jones DTD, Smith JS, Skiba MA, Rich MF, Burruss MM, Kruse AC, Blacklow SC. Cell Chem Biol. 2024 Aug 15;31(8):1542-1553.e4. doi: 10.1016/j.chembiol.2024.03.004. Epub 2024 Apr 11. PubMed 38608683.
Backbone
  Vector backbone: pFuse-hIgG1-Fc2
  Backbone manufacturer: Invitrogen
  Vector type: Mammalian Expression
Growth in bacteria
  Bacterial resistance: Bleocin (Zeocin), 50 μg/mL
  Growth temperature: 37°C
  Growth strain: DH5alpha
  Copy number: High Copy
Gene/Insert
  Gene/Insert name: ADGRL2 (alt name: LPHN2)
  Species: H. sapiens (human)
  Mutation: Deletion of residues 1-824
  Entrez Gene: ADGRL2 (a.k.a. CIRL2, CL2, LEC1, LPHH1, LPHN2)
  Tag / fusion protein: HA (N terminal on insert); FLAG (C terminal on insert)
  Cloning method: Gibson Cloning
Terms and licenses: Academic/Nonprofit Terms; Industry Terms: Not Available to Industry
Depositor comments: Please visit https://www.biorxiv.org/content/10.1101/2022.07.14.500097v2 for bioRxiv preprint.
How to cite: HA-MBP-TEVpCS-ADGRL2 CTF-FLAG was a gift from Stephen Blacklow (Addgene plasmid # 217707 ; http://n2t.net/addgene:217707 ; RRID:Addgene_217707)
