>Addgene plasmid #217707 | HA-MBP-TEVpCS-ADGRL2 CTF-FLAG | depositor partial sequence | sequence record 424455 | MBP-CTF Insert
ATGTACAGGATGCAACTCCTGTCTTGCATTGCACTAAGTCTTGCACTTGTCACGAATTCGTACCCATACG
ATGTTCCAGATTACGCTGGATCCAAAATTGAAGAAGGCAAACTGGTGATTTGGATTAACGGCGATAAAGG
CTATAACGGCCTGGCGGAAGTGGGCAAAAAATTTGAAAAAGATACCGGCATTAAAGTGACCGTGGAACAT
CCGGATAAACTGGAAGAAAAATTTCCGCAGGTGGCGGCGACCGGCGATGGCCCGGATATTATTTTTTGGG
CGCATGATCGCTTTGGCGGCTATGCGCAGAGCGGCCTGCTGGCGGAAATTACCCCGGATAAAGCGTTTCA
GGATAAACTGTATCCGTTTACCTGGGATGCGGTGCGCTATAACGGCAAACTGATTGCGTATCCGATTGCG
GTGGAAGCGCTGAGCCTGATTTATAACAAAGATCTGCTGCCGAACCCGCCGAAAACCTGGGAAGAAATTC
CGGCGCTGGATAAAGAACTGAAAGCGAAAGGCAAAAGCGCGCTGATGTTTAACCTGCAGGAACCGTATTT
TACCTGGCCGCTGATTGCGGCGGATGGCGGCTATGCGTTTAAATATGAAAACGGCAAATATGATATTAAA
GATGTGGGCGTGGATAACGCGGGCGCGAAAGCGGGCCTGACCTTTCTGGTGGATCTGATTAAAAACAAAC
ATATGAACGCGGATACCGATTATAGCATTGCGGAAGCGGCGTTTAACAAAGGCGAAACCGCGATGACCAT
TAACGGCCCGTGGGCGTGGAGCAACATTGATACCAGCAAAGTGAACTATGGCGTGACCGTGCTGCCGACC
TTTAAAGGCCAGCCGAGCAAACCGTTTGTGGGCGTGCTGAGCGCGGGCATTAACGCGGCGAGCCCGAACA
AAGAACTGGCGAAAGAATTTCTGGAAAACTATCTGCTGACCGATGAAGGCCTGGAAGCGGTGAACAAAGA
TAAACCGCTGGGCGCGGTGGCGCTGAAAAGCTATGAAGAAGAACTGGCGAAAGATCCGCGCATTGCGGCG
ACCATGGAAAACGCGCAGAAAGGCGAAATTATGCCGAACATTCCGCAGATGAGCGCGTTTTGGTATGCGG
TGCGCACCGCGGTGATTAACGCGGCGAGCGGCCGCCAGACCGTGGATGAAGCGCTGAAAGATGCGCAGAC
CAACGAGAACCTTTACTTCCAAACCAACTTCGCTATTCTGATGGCCCACCGGGAGATTGCTTACAAGGAT
GGTGTGCACGAGCTTTTGCTCACCGTCATCACCTGGGTGGGTATTGTGATCAGTTTGGTTTGCCTCGCCA
TCTGCATTTTTACTTTTTGTTTTTTCAGGGGTCTTCAGTCTGACCGGAATACTATCCACAAGAACTTGTG
CATCAACCTGTTCATTGCCGAGTTCATCTTCTTGATCGGCATCGACAAAACGAAATACGCCATCGCCTGT
CCGATCTTTGCTGGTCTGCTCCACTTTTTCTTTCTGGCAGCCTTTGCTTGGATGTGCCTGGAAGGCGTTC
AGCTGTACCTGATGCTGGTGGAGGTGTTTGAATCCGAGTATTCTCGCAAAAAGTATTACTATGTTGCTGG
TTACCTGTTCCCTGCCACCGTCGTGGGCGTATCTGCAGCTATCGACTATAAAAGTTACGGTACGGAGAAG
GCCTGCTGGCTTCACGTCGACAACTATTTCATCTGGTCATTCATCGGCCCCGTGACGTTCATTATCCTTC
TGAACATTATCTTCCTTGTCATCACTCTCTGTAAAATGGTCAAGCACAGCAACACACTGAAGCCTGACTC
ATCTCGCCTGGAGAACATCAAGAGTTGGGTTCTGGGCGCATTCGCCCTGTTGTGTCTTCTGGGGCTGACC
TGGTCCTTCGGCTTGCTCTTCATTAACGAAGAGACCATCGTTATGGCCTACCTTTTCACCATCTTCAACG
CTTTCCAGGGCGTCTTTATCTTTATCTTCCACTGTGCATTGCAGAAAAAGGTTCGTAAAGAGTACGGTAA
GTGTTTTAGGCATTCCTATTGCTGTGGAGGCCTGCCCACAGAGTCTCCACACAGCTCAGTAAAAGCTTCT
ACCACTAGAACCTCCGCCCGCTACTCTAGCGGTACCCAGTCAAGAATCAGGCGCATGTGGAACGATACCG
TGAGAAAACAGTCCGAGTCTAGCTTCATCTCCGGAGACATTAACTCCACGTCAACCCTGAACCAGGGCAT
GACCGGCAACTATCTGCTTACAAACCCTCTTCTGCGTCCCCACGGGACTAATAACCCATACAATACGCTT
CTGGCCGAGACCGTGGTATGCAACGCACCCAGTGCCCCTGTCTTCAATTCTCCGGGTCACAGCCTGAATA
ACGCAAGAGACACGAGTGCTATGGACACCCTGCCACTGAACGGCAACTTTAATAACTCATACTCACTGCA
CAAAGGTGATTACAACGACTCCGTGCAGGTCGTTGATTGCGGCCTGTCTCTGAACGACACAGCCTTCGAG
AAGATGATTATCTCTGAGCTGGTCCACAATAACCTGAGAGGCAGCTCCAAGACCCATAACCTGGAGCTGA
CTCTGCCCGTGAAACCCGTTATTGGTGGCTCCAGCTCAGAGGATGACGCTATCGTGGCCGACGCCTCATC
CCTGATGCATTCCGACAACCCTGGGCTGGAGCTCCATCACAAGGAGCTCGAAGCTCCCCTGATCCCGCAG
AGAACCCATTCTCTCCTGTACCAGCCCCAGAAAAAGGTAAAAAGTGAGGGTACGGATAGCTATGTGTCAC
AGCTGACCGCCGAGGCCGAGGACCATCTGCAGAGCCCCAATCGCGACAGCCTCTACACATCCATGCCCAA
CCTGCGTGACTCACCCTATCCCGAATCTTCCCCCGATATGGAAGAGGATCTGAGCCCGTCCCGTCGCTCT
GAGAACGAAGATATCTACTATAAGAGCATGCCGAATCTGGGAGCCGGTCATCAGCTTCAAATGTGCTATC
AGATCTCTCGGGGAAATTCTGACGGCTACATTATCCCTATCAACAAAGAAGGATGTATCCCAGAAGGCGA
CGTGCGCGAAGGACAAATGCAGCTGGTCACCTCTCTGGGTTCTGACTACAAAGACGATGACGACAAGTGA
AGATCTGACAAAACTCACACA
